Addgene plasmid #184299: I122L
Purpose: To study dynamics of G-actin using NMR spectroscopy.
Depositing lab: Michael Rosen. Depositing organization: University of Texas Southwestern Medical Center. Publication: Bound nucleotide can control the dynamic architecture of monomeric actin. Ali R, Zahm JA, Rosen MK. Nat Struct Mol Biol. 2022 Apr;29(4):320-328. doi: 10.1038/s41594-022-00743-5. Epub 2022 Mar 24. PubMed 35332323.
Backbone
  Vector backbone: pPICZ B
  Backbone manufacturer: Invitrogen
  Backbone size w/o insert (bp): 3328
  Vector type: Yeast Expression
  Selectable markers: Zeocin
Growth in bacteria
  Bacterial resistance: Bleocin (Zeocin), 50 μg/mL
  Growth temperature: 37°C
  Growth strain: DH5alpha
  Copy number: Unknown
Gene/Insert
  Gene/Insert name: Act5C
  Species: D. melanogaster (fly)
  Insert size (bp): 1431
  Mutation: I122L
  Entrez Gene: Act5C (a.k.a. Dmel_CG4027, A, A4V404_DROME, ACT, ACT1_DROME, ACT5C, Ac5C, Act, Act-5C, Act5, Act5c, Actin, Actin/BAP47, Actin5C, ArpA, BAP47, Bap47, CG4027, Dmel\CG4027, F-ACTIN, F-Actin, F-actin, G-actin, M32055, T11, act, act 5C, act5C, actin, actin5C, actomyosin, anon-EST:fe2D2, beta-Actin, beta-actin, beta-actin/Bap47, chrX:5748184..5748304, cyt5C, f-actin, l(1)G0009, l(1)G0010, l(1)G0025, l(1)G0079, l(1)G0117, l(1)G0177, l(1)G0245, l(1)G0330, l(1)G0420, l(1)G0486)
  Promoter: AOX1
  Tag / fusion protein: B-Thymosin followedby hexahistidine tag (C terminal on insert)
  Cloning method: Restriction Enzyme; 5′ cloning site EcoRI (not destroyed); 3′ cloning site NotI (not destroyed)
  Sequencing primers: 5′ 5'-GACTGGTTCCAATTGACAAGC-3'; 3′ 5'-GCAAATGGCATTCTGACATCC-3'
Resource information
  A portion of this plasmid was derived from a plasmid made by: Lab stock
Terms and licenses: Academic/Nonprofit Terms; Industry Terms: Not Available to Industry
Depositor comments: Insert was expressed in fusion with beta-thymosin4. Can be expressed in GS115.
How to cite: I122L was a gift from Michael Rosen (Addgene plasmid # 184299 ; http://n2t.net/addgene:184299 ; RRID:Addgene_184299)
