[The description below was written by a language model from this plasmid's Addgene catalogue record and pLannotate feature annotations shown in this document.]
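Description:
I122L is a Pichia pastoris (Komagataella phaffii) expression plasmid built on the Invitrogen pPICZ B backbone and carrying Drosophila melanogaster Act5C, a cytoplasmic actin, with an I122L point substitution. The insert was cloned between EcoRI and NotI sites, both retained, and sits directly downstream of the methanol-inducible AOX1 promoter, with the AOX1 terminator closing the expression unit. The actin coding sequence, which spans the numbering origin of the circular sequence record, is followed by thymosin beta-4 and then a hexahistidine tag. The annotation software labels the His stretch as a fragment of a composite tag, but the record describes it simply as 6xHis. The record states only that actin is expressed as this fusion. In general, thymosin beta-4 is an actin-monomer-binding peptide, so tethering it to actin is a way to keep the protein monomeric during expression, while the His tag allows affinity purification.

A single Sh ble (BleoR) cassette serves for selection in both hosts. The bacterial EM7 promoter drives Zeocin resistance in E. coli, the S. cerevisiae TEF1 promoter drives it in yeast, and the CYC1 terminator ends the cassette. A high-copy ColE1/pUC-type origin supports propagation in E. coli. No yeast replication origin is annotated, consistent with pPICZ vectors being maintained by chromosomal integration in Pichia. The depositor notes that the protein can be expressed in strain GS115. The stated purpose is the study of G-actin dynamics by NMR spectroscopy. The record does not explain the role of the I122L change.
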