Features (pLannotate 1.2.2; 11 found; start..end, strand, type, name):
    399..527     +  CDS            TMSB4: TYB4_BOVIN - Also known as THYB4. Experimental evidence at protein level: Swiss-Prot protein existence level 1. Seraspenide inhibits the entry of hematopoietic pluripotent stem cells into the S-phase. From Bos taurus (Bovine).
    591..608     +  CDS            capTEV™ (fragment): composite tag for in vivo biotinylation, TEV protease cleavage, and 6xHis tagging
    619..684     +  CDS            AOX1 (fragment): ALOX1_KOMPC - Experimental evidence at protein level: Swiss-Prot protein existence level 1. Major isoform of alcohol oxidase, which catalyzes the oxidation of methanol to formaldehyde and hydrogen peroxide, the first step in the methanol utilization pathway of methylotrophic yeasts. From Komagataella phaffii (strain ATCC 76273 / CBS 7435 / CECT 11047 / NRRL Y-11430 / Wegner 21-1) (Yeast) (Pichia pastoris).
    688..934     +  terminator     AOX1 terminator: Pichia pastoris AOX1; transcription terminator for AOX1
    955..1362    +  promoter       TEF1 promoter: S. cerevisiae TEF1; promoter for EF-1α
   1369..1416    +  promoter       EM7 promoter: synthetic bacterial promoter&nbsp
   1435..1809    +  CDS            BleoR: antibiotic-binding protein; Sh ble from Streptoalloteichus hindustanus; confers resistance to bleomycin, phleomycin, and Zeocin™
   1875..2122    +  terminator     CYC1 terminator: S. cerevisiae CYC1; transcription terminator for CYC1
   2197..2785    -  rep_origin     ori: high-copy-number ColE1/pMB1/pBR322/pUC origin of replication
   2867..3805    +  promoter       AOX1 promoter: Pichia pastoris AOX1; inducible promoter, regulated by methanol
   3814..308     +  CDS            Act5C (across the origin): ACT1_DROME - Experimental evidence at protein level: Swiss-Prot protein existence level 1. Multiple isoforms are involved in various cellular functions such as cytoskeleton structure, cell mobility, chromosome movement and muscle contraction. From Drosophila melanogaster (Fruit fly).
>Addgene plasmid #184299 | I122L | addgene full sequence | sequence record 362346 | Addgene NGS Result
GAATCCACGAGACTACTTACAATTCTATCATGAAGTGTGCTGCAGCTATTAGAAAGGACTTGTACGCAAA
TACGGTCCTGAGTGGAGGAACTACGATGTACCCAGGTATTGCAGATAGAATGCAAAAGGAAATCACGGCC
TTGGCTCCATCTACTATGAAAATTAAAATCATCGCACCACCTGAGCGTAAGTATTCTGTTTGGATAGGCG
GTTCTATATTGGCCTCTCTTAGTACATTCCAACAAATGTGGATCTCTAAACAGGAATACGATGAATCAGG
ACCAAGTATCGTCCACCGTAAGTGCTTTGGTGGAAGTGGAGGTAGTGGTGGATCCCTTGAAGTATTGTTT
CAGGGCGCTTCTAGAGGAGGATCTGGAGGATCAAGTGGAGGTTCTGCCTCTGATAAGCCCGACATGGCTG
AGATAGAGAAGTTTGATAAATCTAAATTGAAAAAAACTGAGACCCAAGAGAAGAATCCATTGCCATCTAA
GGAAACGATTGAACAGGAAAAGCAGGCTGGTGAAAGTGCGGCCGCCAGCTTTCTAGAACAAAAACTCATC
TCAGAAGAGGATCTGAATAGCGCCGTCGACCATCATCATCATCATCATTGAGTTTGTAGCCTTAGACATG
ACTGTTCCTCAGTTCAAGTTGGGCACTTACGAGAAGACCGGTCTTGCTAGATTCTAATCAAGAGGATGTC
AGAATGCCATTTGCCTGAGAGATGCAGGCTTCATTTTTGATACTTTTTTATTTGTAACCTATATAGTATA
GGATTTTTTTTGTCATTTTGTTTCTTCTCGTACGAGCTTGCTCCTGATCAGCCTATCTCGCAGCTGATGA
ATATCTTGTGGTAGGGGTTTGGGAAAATCATTCGAGTTTGATGTTTTTCTTGGTATTTCCCACTCCTCTT
CAGAGTACAGAAGATTAAGTGAGACCTTCGTTTGTGCGGATCCCCCACACACCATAGCTTCAAAATGTTT
CTACTCCTTTTTTACTCTTCCAGATTTTCTCGGACTCCGCGCATCGCCGTACCACTTCAAAACACCCAAG
CACAGCATACTAAATTTCCCCTCTTTCTTCCTCTAGGGTGTCGTTAATTACCCGTACTAAAGGTTTGGAA
AAGAAAAAAGAGACCGCCTCGTTTCTTTTTCTTCGTCGAAAAAGGCAATAAAAATTTTTATCACGTTTCT
TTTTCTTGAAAATTTTTTTTTTTGATTTTTTTCTCTTTCGATGACCTCCCATTGATATTTAAGTTAATAA
ACGGTCTTCAATTTCTCAAGTTTCAGTTTCATTTTTCTTGTTCTATTACAACTTTTTTTACTTCTTGCTC
ATTAGAAAGAAAGCATAGCAATCTAATCTAAGGGCGGTGTTGACAATTAATCATCGGCATAGTATATCGG
CATAGTATAATACGACAAGGTGAGGAACTAAACCATGGCCAAGTTGACCAGTGCCGTTCCGGTGCTCACC
GCGCGCGACGTCGCCGGAGCGGTCGAGTTCTGGACCGACCGGCTCGGGTTCTCCCGGGACTTCGTGGAGG
ACGACTTCGCCGGTGTGGTCCGGGACGACGTGACCCTGTTCATCAGCGCGGTCCAGGACCAGGTGGTGCC
GGACAACACCCTGGCCTGGGTGTGGGTGCGCGGCCTGGACGAGCTGTACGCCGAGTGGTCGGAGGTCGTG
TCCACGAACTTCCGGGACGCCTCCGGGCCGGCCATGACCGAGATCGGCGAGCAGCCGTGGGGGCGGGAGT
TCGCCCTGCGCGACCCGGCCGGCAACTGCGTGCACTTCGTGGCCGAGGAGCAGGACTGACACGTCCGACG
CGGCCCGACGGGTCCGAGGCCTCGGAGATCCGTCCCCCTTTTCCTTTGTCGATATCATGTAATTAGTTAT
GTCACGCTTACATTCACGCCCTCCCCCCACATCCGCTCTAACCGAAAAGGAAGGAGTTAGACAACCTGAA
GTCTAGGTCCCTATTTATTTTTTTATAGTTATGTTAGTATTAAGAACGTTATTTATATTTCAAATTTTTC
TTTTTTTTCTGTACAGACGCGTGTACGCATGTAACATTATACTGAAAACCTTGCTTGAGAAGGTTTTGGG
ACGCTCGAAGGCTTTAATTTGCAAGCTGGAGACCAACATGTGAGCAAAAGGCCAGCAAAAGGCCAGGAAC
CGTAAAAAGGCCGCGTTGCTGGCGTTTTTCCATAGGCTCCGCCCCCCTGACGAGCATCACAAAAATCGAC
GCTCAAGTCAGAGGTGGCGAAACCCGACAGGACTATAAAGATACCAGGCGTTTCCCCCTGGAAGCTCCCT
CGTGCGCTCTCCTGTTCCGACCCTGCCGCTTACCGGATACCTGTCCGCCTTTCTCCCTTCGGGAAGCGTG
GCGCTTTCTCATAGCTCACGCTGTAGGTATCTCAGTTCGGTGTAGGTCGTTCGCTCCAAGCTGGGCTGTG
TGCACGAACCCCCCGTTCAGCCCGACCGCTGCGCCTTATCCGGTAACTATCGTCTTGAGTCCAACCCGGT
AAGACACGACTTATCGCCACTGGCAGCAGCCACTGGTAACAGGATTAGCAGAGCGAGGTATGTAGGCGGT
GCTACAGAGTTCTTGAAGTGGTGGCCTAACTACGGCTACACTAGAAGAACAGTATTTGGTATCTGCGCTC
TGCTGAAGCCAGTTACCTTCGGAAAAAGAGTTGGTAGCTCTTGATCCGGCAAACAAACCACCGCTGGTAG
CGGTGGTTTTTTTGTTTGCAAGCAGCAGATTACGCGCAGAAAAAAAGGATCTCAAGAAGATCCTTTGATC
TTTTCTACGGGGTCTGACGCTCAGTGGAACGAAAACTCACGTTAAGGGATTTTGGTCATGAGATCAGATC
TAACATCCAAAGACGAAAGGTTGAATGAAACCTTTTTGCCATCCGACATCCACAGGTCCATTCTCACACA
TAAGTGCCAAACGCAACAGGAGGGGATACACTAGCAGCAGACCGTTGCAAACGCAGGACCTCCACTCCTC
TTCTCCTCAACACCCACTTTTGCCATCGAAAAACCAGCCCAGTTATTGGGCTTGATTGGAGCTCGCTCAT
TCCAATTCCTTCTATTAGGCTACTAACACCATGACTTTATTAGCCTGTCTATCCTGGCCCCCCTGGCGAG
GTTCATGTTTGTTTATTTCCGAATGCAACAAGCTCCGCATTACACCCGAACATCACTCCAGATGAGGGCT
TTCTGAGTGTGGGGTCAAATAGTTTCATGTTCCCCAAATGGCCCAAAACTGACAGTTTAAACGCTGTCTT
GGAACCTAATATGACAAAAGCGTGATCTCATCCAAGATGAACTAAGTTTGGTTCGTTGAAATGCTAACGG
CCAGTTGGTCAAAAAGAAACTTCCAAAAGTCGGCATACCGTTTGTCTTGTTTGGTATTGATTGACGAATG
CTCAAAAATAATCTCATTAATGCTTAGCGCAGTCTCTCTATCGCTTCTGAACCCCGGTGCACCTGTGCCG
AAACGCAAATGGGGAAACACCCGCTTTTTGGATGATTATGCATTGTCTCCACATTGTATGCTTCCAAGAT
TCTGGTGGGAATACTGCTGATAGCCTAACGTTCATGATCAAAATTTAACTGTTCTAACCCCTACTTGACA
GCAATATATAAACAGAAGGAAGCTGCCCTGTCTTAAACCTTTTTTTTTATCATCATTATTAGCTTACTTT
CATAATTGCGACTGGTTCCAATTGACAAGCTTTTGATTTTAACGACTTTTAACGACAACTTGAGAAGATC
AAAAAACAACTAATTATTCGAAACGAGGAATTCATGTGTGATGAGGAGGTAGCCGCCTTGGTTGTGGATA
ACGGTTCAGGTATGTGTAAAGCAGGTTTTGCTGGGGACGACGCCCCTAGAGCTGTTTTCCCTTCTATTGT
AGGTCGACCCCGTCATCAAGGCGTAATGGTCGGCATGGGTCAAAAAGACTCTTACGTGGGAGACGAAGCT
CAATCTAAAAGAGGAATATTGACATTGAAGTACCCAATTGAGCATGGTATAGTTACTAACTGGGATGACA
TGGAGAAAATCTGGCATCACACATTCTACAACGAATTGAGAGTGGCACCTGAAGAGCATCCAGTCTTATT
GACAGAGGCTCCTCTTAATCCAAAAGCCAATAGAGAAAAAATGACCCAATTGATGTTCGAGACTTTCAAC
ACTCCAGCCATGTATGTCGCCATCCAAGCTGTATTGTCCTTGTATGCTTCAGGCAGAACCACGGGAATAG
TTTTAGACTCAGGAGATGGGGTCTCTCATACTGTACCAATATACGAAGGTTATGCTTTACCTCATGCTAT
TTTGCGTCTAGATTTGGCTGGCCGTGACCTGACTGATTACCTTATGAAAATTCTTACAGAACGAGGGTAC
TCCTTTACCACAACTGCTGAGCGTGAGATTGTCAGAGATATTAAGGAAAAATTGTGTTACGTTGCCCTTG
ATTTTGAACAGGAAATGGCTACAGCTGCATCTAGTAGTTCACTTGAGAAGTCTTACGAATTGCCAGACGG
TCAGGTTATTACCATCGGCAACGAAAGATTTCGATGTCCTGAGGCCCTGTTCCAGCCATCATTTTTGGGA
ATGGAGGCATGTG
